>Addgene plasmid #182843 | pAct-GST-H3(K27Q) | addgene full sequence | sequence record 360061 | Addgene NGS Result
AACGCCAGCAACGCGGCCTTTTTACGGTTCCTGGCCTTTTGCTGGCCTTTTGCTCACATGTTCTTTCCTG
CGTTATCCCCTGATTCTGTGGATAACCGTATTACCGCCTTTGAGTGAGCTGATACCGCTCGCCGCAGCCG
AACGACCGAGCGCAGCGAGTCAGTGAGCGAGGAAGCGGAAGAGCGCCCAATACGCAAACCGCCTCTCCCC
GCGCGTTGGCCGATTCATTAATGCAGGCAACTCGTGAAAGGTAGGCGGATCAGCGGCCGCAGCATGCAAT
TCTATATTCTAAAAACACAAATGATACTTCTAAAAAAAATCATGAATGGCATCAACTCTGAATCAAATCT
TTGCAGATGCACCTACTTCTCATTTCCACTGTCACATCATTTTTCCAGATCTCGCTGCCTGTTATGTGGC
CCACAAACCAAGACACGTTTTATGGCCATTAAAGCTGGCTGATCGTCGCCAAACACCAAATACATAATGA
ATATGTACACATTCGAGAAAGAAGCGATCAAAGAAGCGTCTTCGGGCGGAGTAGGAGAATGCGGAGGAGA
AGGAGAACGAGCTGATCTAGTATCTCTCCACAATCCAATGCCAACTGACCAACTGGCCATATTCGGAGCA
ATTTGAAGCCAATTTCCATCGCCTGGCGATCGCTCCATTCTTGGCTATATGTTTTTCACCGTTACCCGGG
GCCATTTTCAAAGACTCGTCGGCAAGATAAGATTGTGTCACTCGCTGTCTCTCTTCATTTGTCGAAGAAT
GCTGAGGAATTTCGCGATGACGTCGGCGAGTATTTTGAAGAATGAGAATAATTTGTATTTATACGAAAAT
CAGTTAGTGGAATTTTCTACAAAAACATGTTATCTATAGATAATTTTGTTGCAAAATATGTTGACTATGA
CAAAGATTGTATGTATATACCTTTAATGTATTCTCATTTTCTTATGTATTTATAATGGCAATGATGATAC
TGATGATATTTTAAGATGATGCCAGACCAAAAGGCTTGAATTTCTGCGTCTTTTGCCGAACGCAGTGCAT
GTGCAATTGTTGTTTTTTGGAATATTCAATTTTCGGACTGTCCGCTTTGATTTCAGTTTCTTGGCTTATT
CAAAAAGCAAAGTAAAGCCAAAAAAGCGAGATGGCAATACCAAATGCGGCAAAACGGTAGTGGAAGGAAA
GGGGTGCGGGGCAGCGGAAGGAAGGGTGGGGCGGGGCGTGGCGGGGTCTGTGGCTGGGCGCGACGTCACC
GACGTTGGAGCCACTCCTTTGACCATGTGTGCGTGTGTGTATTATTCGTGTCTCGCCACTCGCCGGTTGT
TTTTTTCTTTTTATGCTGCGCTCTCTCTAGCGCCATCTCGCTTACGCATGCTCAACGCACCGCATGTTGC
CGTTTCCTTTTATGCGTCATTTTGGCTCGAAATAGGCAATTATTTAAACAAAGATTAGTCAACGAAAACG
CTAAAATAAATAAGTCTACAATATGGTTACTTATTGCCATGTGTGTGCAGCCAACGATAGCAACAAAAGC
AACAACACAGGTGGCTTTCCCTCTTTCACTTTTTGTTTGCAAGCCGCGTGCGAGCAAGACGGCACGACCG
GCAAACGCAATTACGCTGACAAAGAGCAGACGAAGTTTTGGCGAAAAACATCAAGGCGCCTGATACGAAT
GCATTTGCAATAACAATTGCGATATTTAATATTGTTTATGAAGCTGTTTGACTTCAAAACACACAAAAAA
AAAAATAAAACAAATTATTTGAAAGAGAATTAGGAATCGGACGCTTATCGTTAGGGTAACAACAAGAAAT
GCTTACTGAGTCACAGCCTCTGGAAAACTGCCGCAAGCCAGAGAGAGAGAGAAAAAGAGGGAGAGCAGCT
TAGACCGCATGTGCTTGTGTGTGAGGCGTCTCTCTCTTCGTCTCTGTTGCGCAAACGCATAGACTGCACT
GAAAAAATCGATTACCTATTTTTTATGAATGAATATTTGCACTATTACTATTCAAAACTATTAAGATAGC
AATCACATTCAATAGCCAAATACTATACCACCTGAGCGATGCAACGAAATGATCAATTTGAGCAAAAATG
CTGCATATTTAGGACGGCATCATTATAGAAATGCTTCTTGCTGTGTACTTTTCTCTCGTCTGGCAGCTGT
TTCGCCGTTATTGTTAAAACCGGCTTAAGTTAGGTGTGTTTTCTACGACTAGTGAATGCCCTACTAGAAG
ATGTGTGTTGCACAAAATGTCCCTGGAATAACCAATTTGAAGTGCAGATAGCAGTAAACGTAAGCTAATA
TGAATATTATTTAACTGTAATGTTTTAATATCGCTGGACATTACTAATAAACCCACTATAAACACATGTA
CATATGTATGTTTTGGCATACAATGAGTAGTTGGGGAAAAAATGTGTAAAAGCACCGTGACCATCACAGC
ATAAAGATAACCAGCTGAAGTATCGAATATGAGTAACCCCCAAATTGAATCACATGCCGCAACTGATAGG
ACCCATGGAAGTACACTCTTCATGGCGATATACAAGACACACACAAGCACGAACACCCAGTTGCGGAGGA
AATTCTCCGTAAATGAAAACCCAATCGGCGAACAATTCATACCCATATATGGTAAAAGTTTTGAACGCGA
CTTGAGAGCGGAGAGCATTGCGGCTGATAAGGTTTTAGCGCTAAGCGGGCTTTATAAAACGGGCTGCGGG
ACCAGTTTTCATATCACTACCGTTTGAGTTCTTGTGCTGTGTGGATACTCCTCCCGACACAAAGCCGCTC
CATCAGCCAGCAGTCGTCTAATCCAGAGACCCCGGATCCAGATATCGAGGCCTGTCTAGAAGAGCTCATG
TCCCCTATACTAGGTTATTGGAAAATTAAGGGCCTTGTGCAACCCACTCGACTTCTTTTGGAATATCTTG
AAGAAAAATATGAAGAGCATTTGTATGAGCGCGATGAAGGTGATAAATGGCGAAACAAAAAGTTTGAATT
GGGTTTGGAGTTTCCCAATCTTCCTTATTATATTGATGGTGATGTTAAATTAACACAGTCTATGGCCATC
ATACGTTATATAGCTGACAAGCACAACATGTTGGGTGGTTGTCCAAAAGAGCGTGCAGAGATTTCAATGC
TTGAAGGAGCGGTTTTGGATATTAGATACGGTGTTTCGAGAATTGCATATAGTAAAGACTTTGAAACTCT
CAAAGTTGATTTCCTTAGCAAGCTACCTGAAATGCTGAAAATGTTCGAAGATCGTTTATGTCATAAAACA
TATTTAAATGGTGATCATGTAACCCATCCTGACTTCATGTTGTATGACGCTCTTGATGTTGTTTTATACA
TGGACCCAATGTGCCTGGATGCGTTCCCAAAATTAGTTTGTTTTAAAAAACGTATTGAAGCTATCCCACA
AATTGATAAGTACTTGAAATCCAGCAAGTATATAGCATGGCCTTTGCAGGGCTGGCAAGCCACGTTTGGT
GGTGGCGACCATCCTCCAAAATCGGATCTGGTTCCGCGTGGATCCCATATGGCTCGTACCAAGCAAACTG
CTCGCAAATCGACTGGTGGAAAGGCGCCACGCAAACAACTGGCTACTAAGGCCGCTCGCCAGAGTGCTCC
AGCCACCGGAGGTGTGAAGAAGCCCCACCGCTATCGCCCTGGAACCGTGGCCTTGCGTGAAATTCGTCGC
TACCAAAAGAGCACCGAGCTTCTAATCCGCAAGCTGCCTTTCCAGCGTCTGGTGCGTGAAATCGCTCAGG
ACTTTAAGACGGACTTGCGATTCCAGAGCTCGGCGGTTATGGCTCTGCAGGAAGCTAGCGAAGCCTACCT
GGTTGGTCTCTTCGAAGATACCAACTTGTGTGCCATTCATGCCAAGCGTGTCACCATAATGCCCAAAGAC
ATCCAGTTAGCGCGACGCATTCGCGGCGAGCGTGCTTAAGAATTCCGAATCACTAGTGAATTCGCGGCCG
CCTGCAGGTCGACGCCGGCTGACTGACTGACTCTAGCAGGATCTTTGTGAAGGAACCTTACTTCTGTGGT
GTGACATAATTGGACAAACTACCTACAGAGATTTAAAGCTCTAAGGTAAATATAAAATTTTTAAGTGTAT
AATGTGTTAAACTACTGATTCTAATTGTTTGTGTATTTTAGATTCCAACCTATGGAACTGATGAATGGGA
GCAGTGGTGGAATGCCTTTAATGAGGAAAACCTGTTTTGCTCAGAAGAAATGCCATCTAGTGATGATGAG
GCTACTGCTGACTCTCAACATTCTACTCCTCCAAAAAAGAAGAGAAAGGTAGAAGACCCAAAGGACTTTC
CTTCAGAATTGCTAAGTTTTTTGAGTCATGCTGTGTTTAGTAATAGAACTCTTGCTTGCTTTGCTATTTA
CACCACAAAGGAAAAAGCTGCACTGCTATACAAGAAAATTATGGAAAAATATTCTGTAACCTTTATAAGT
AGGCATAACAGTTATAATCATAACATACTGTTTTTTCTTACTCCACACAGGCATAGAGTGTCTGCTATTA
ATAACTATGCTCAAAAATTGTGTACCTTTAGCTTTTTAATTTGTAAAGGGGTTAATAAGGAATATTTGAT
GTATAGTGCCTTGACTAGAGATCATAATCAGCCATACCACATTTGTAGAGGTTTTACTTGCTTTAAAAAA
CCTCCCACACCTCCCCCTGAACCTGAAACATAAAATGAATGCAATTGTTGTTGTTAACTTGTTTATTGCA
GCTTATAATGGTTACAAATAAAGCAATAGCATCACAAATTTCACAAATAAAGCATTTTTTTCACTGCATT
CTAGTTGTGGTTTGTCCAAACTCATCAATGTATCTTATCATGTCTGGATCCCGTTTAAACTACGCGTAAT
TCAAACAGGGTTCTGGCGTCGTTCTCGTACTGTTTTCCCCAGGCCAGTGCTTTAGCGTTATTGAAAAAGG
AAGAGTATGAGTATTCAACATTTCCGTGTCGCCCTTATTCCCTTTTTTGCGGCATTTTGCCTTCCTGTTT
TTGCTCACCCAGAAACGCTGGTGAAAGTAAAAGATGCTGAAGATCAGTTGGGTGCACGAGTGGGTTACAT
CGAACTGGATCTCAACAGCGGTAAGATCCTTGAGAGTTTTCGCCCCGAAGAACGTTTTCCAATGATGAGC
ACTTTTAAAGTTCTGCTATGTGGCGCGGTATTATCCCGTATTGACGCCGGGCAAGAGCAACTCGGTCGCC
GCATACACTATTCTCAGAATGACTTGGTTGAGTACTCACCAGTCACAGAAAAGCATCTTACGGATGGCAT
GACAGTAAGAGAATTATGCAGTGCTGCCATAACCATGAGTGATAACACTGCGGCCAACTTACTTCTGACA
ACGATCGGAGGACCGAAGGAGCTAACCGCTTTTTTGCACAACATGGGGGATCATGTAACTCGCCTTGATC
GTTGGGAACCGGAGCTGAATGAAGCCATACCAAACGACGAGCGTGACACCACGATGCCTGTAGCAATGGC
AACAACGTTGCGCAAACTATTAACTGGCGAACTACTTACTCTAGCTTCCCGGCAACAATTAATAGACTGG
ATGGAGGCGGATAAAGTTGCAGGACCACTTCTGCGCTCGGCCCTTCCGGCTGGCTGGTTTATTGCTGATA
AATCTGGAGCCGGTGAGCGTGGGTCTCGCGGTATCATTGCAGCACTGGGGCCAGATGGTAAGCCCTCCCG
TATCGTAGTTATCTACACGACGGGGAGTCAGGCAACTATGGATGAACGAAATAGACAGATCGCTGAGATA
GGTGCCTCACTGATTAAGCATTGGTAACTGTCAGACCAAGTTTACTCATATATACTTTAGATTGATTTAA
AACTTCATTTTTAATTTAAAAGGATCTAGGTGAAGATCCTTTTTGATAATCTCATGACCAAAATCCCTTA
ACGTGAGTTTTCGTTCCACTGAGCGTCAGACCCCGTAGAAAAGATCAAAGGATCTTCTTGAGATCCTTTT
TTTCTGCGCGTAATCTGCTGCTTGCAAACAAAAAAACCACCGCTACCAGCGGTGGTTTGTTTGCCGGATC
AAGAGCTACCAACTCTTTTTCCGAAGGTAACTGGCTTCAGCAGAGCGCAGATACCAAATACTGTTCTTCT
AGTGTAGCCGTAGTTAGGCCACCACTTCAAGAACTCTGTAGCACCGCCTACATACCTCGCTCTGCTAATC
CTGTTACCAGTGGCTGCTGCCAGTGGCGATAAGTCGTGTCTTACCGGGTTGGACTCAAGACGATAGTTAC
CGGATAAGGCGCAGCGGTCGGGCTGAACGGGGGGTTCGTGCACACAGCCCAGCTTGGAGCGAACGACCTA
CACCGAACTGAGATACCTACAGCGTGAGCTATGAGAAAGCGCCACGCTTCCCGAAGGGAGAAAGGCGGAC
AGGTATCCGGTAAGCGGCAGGGTCGGAACAGGAGAGCGCACGAGGGAGCTTCCAGGGGGAAACGCCTGGT
ATCTTTATAGTCCTGTCGGGTTTCGCCACCTCTGACTTGAGCGTCGATTTTTGTGATGCTCGTCAGGGGG
GCGGAGCCTATGGAAA
Features (pLannotate 1.2.2; 14 found; start..end, strand, type, name):
     48..181     +  rep_origin     RSF ori (fragment): Plasmids containing the RSF 1030 origin of replication can be propagated in E. coli cells that contain additional plasmids with compatible origins.
    183..236     +  CDS            lacI (fragment): lac repressor; lacI; The lac repressor binds to the lac operator to inhibit transcription in E. coli. This inhibition can be relieved by adding lactose or isopropyl-β-D-thiogalactopyranoside (IPTG).
    321..2830    +  promoter       Ac5 promoter: Drosophila melanogaster actin 5C promoter
   2868..3521    +  CDS            GST26_SCHJA: Experimental evidence at protein level: Swiss-Prot protein existence level 1. GST isoenzymes appear to play a central role in the parasite detoxification system. Other functions are also suspected including a role in increasing the solubility of haematin in the parasite gut. From Schistosoma japonicum (Blood fluke).
   3549..3956    +  CDS            H32_BOVIN: Experimental evidence at protein level: Swiss-Prot protein existence level 1. Core component of nucleosome. Nucleosomes wrap and compact DNA into chromatin, limiting DNA accessibility to the cellular machineries which require DNA as a template. Histones thereby play a central role in transcription regulation, DNA repair, DNA replication and chromosomal stability. DNA accessibility is regulated via a complex set of post-translational modifications of histones, also called histone code, and nucleosome remodeling. From Bos taurus (Bovine).
   4030..4104    +  CDS            small t antigen (fragment): SV40 (simian virus 40) small t antigen
   4106..4171    +  intron         small t intron: SV40 (simian virus 40) small t antigen intron
   4301..4321    +  CDS            SV40 NLS: nuclear localization signal of SV40 (simian virus 40) large T antigen
   4640..4723    +  CDS            large T antigen (fragment): large T antigen from SV40 (simian virus 40)
   4746..4880    +  polyA_signal   SV40 poly(A) signal: SV40 polyadenylation signal
   4898..4960    -  CDS            Exo (fragment): 5' to 3' double-stranded DNA exonuclease in the λ Red system; exo; creates 3' single-stranded DNA tails
   4959..4976    +  promoter       AmpR promoter (fragment): bla
   4977..5837    +  CDS            AmpR: β-lactamase; bla; confers resistance to ampicillin, carbenicillin, and related antibiotics
   6008..6596    +  rep_origin     ori: high-copy-number ColE1/pMB1/pBR322/pUC origin of replication
