[The description below was written by a language model from this plasmid's Addgene catalogue record and pLannotate feature annotations shown in this document.]
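Description:
pAct-GST-H3(K27Q) is an insect expression plasmid built on the pAct5C backbone for producing a GST-tagged mutant histone H3 in Drosophila S2 cells. It is maintained in E. coli through a high-copy ColE1/pUC-type origin and selected with ampicillin via the β-lactamase gene. The catalogue lists a total size of about 5.6 kb and a backbone of about 7 kb, whereas the sequenced record is about 6.6 kb, so the catalogue sizes should be treated as approximate. The insert was placed between the Sac I and Sal I sites, with the intervening backbone sequence removed.

The expression cassette is driven by the Drosophila actin 5C promoter, a strong constitutive promoter in fly cells. Downstream lies the Schistosoma japonicum glutathione S-transferase coding sequence, followed after a short gap by the histone H3 coding sequence, giving an N-terminal GST fusion. The annotation tool matched the H3 region to bovine H3.2, which reflects the extreme conservation of histone H3; the catalogue identifies the gene as Drosophila melanogaster H3. Lysine 27 is changed to glutamine by a single codon substitution made in the parental pAct-GST-H3. The cassette ends with an SV40 segment containing the small t intron and the SV40 polyadenylation signal; the small t, large T and NLS annotations fall within this 3' processing region and are not part of the fusion protein. The short RSF ori, lacI and λ Exo hits are fragments, probably vestigial or spurious.

K27 is the residue examined in the associated study of CBP-mediated H3K27 acetylation and its antagonism of Polycomb silencing. The record does not state the exact experimental role of the K27Q variant, but it removes the modifiable lysine, and the GST tag would allow the fusion to be recovered or detected.
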