Addgene plasmid #182843: pAct-GST-H3(K27Q)
Purpose: a K27Q point mutation (AAG/CAG) of Drosophila histone H3 was generated from pAct-GST-H3. Expression in S2 cells.
Depositing lab: Peter Harte. Depositing organization: Case Western Reserve University. Publication: CBP-mediated acetylation of histone H3 lysine 27 antagonizes Drosophila Polycomb silencing. Tie F, Banerjee R, Stratton CA, Prasad-Sinha J, Stepanik V, Zlobin A, Diaz MO, Scacheri PC, Harte PJ. Development. 2009 Sep;136(18):3131-41. doi: 10.1242/dev.037127. PubMed 19700617.
Backbone
  Vector backbone: pAct5C
  Backbone size w/o insert (bp): 7000
  Total vector size (bp): 5600
  Modifications to backbone: inserted by Sac I and Sal I sites. (sequences between Sac I and Sal I sites are removed)
  Vector type: Insect Expression
Growth in bacteria
  Bacterial resistance: Ampicillin, 100 μg/mL
  Growth temperature: 37°C
  Growth strain: DH5alpha
  Copy number: High Copy
Gene/Insert
  Gene/Insert name: GST-histone H3 fusion (alt name: GST-H3)
  Species: D. melanogaster (fly)
  Promoter: Actin5C
  Tag / fusion protein: GST
  Cloning method: Restriction Enzyme; 5′ cloning site Sac I and Sal I (not destroyed); 3′ cloning site Sal I (not destroyed)
  Sequencing primers: 5′ GAGCTCATGTCCCCTATACTAGGTTAT; 3′ TTAGGCCCGCTCGCCACGG
Terms and licenses: Academic/Nonprofit Terms; Industry Terms: Not Available to Industry
How to cite: pAct-GST-H3(K27Q) was a gift from Peter Harte (Addgene plasmid # 182843 ; http://n2t.net/addgene:182843 ; RRID:Addgene_182843)
