>Addgene plasmid #182843 | pAct-GST-H3(K27Q) | depositor partial sequence | sequence record 360060 | pAct-GST-H3(K27Q) sequence 408 bps
ATGGCTCGTACCAAGCAAACTGCTCGCAAATCGACTGGTGGAAAGGCGCCACGCAAACAACTGGCTACTA
AGGCCGCTCGCCAGAGTGCTCCAGCCACCGGAGGTGTGAAGAAGCCCCACCGCTATCGCCCTGGAACCGT
GGCCTTGCGTGAAATTCGTCGCTACCAAAAGAGCACCGAGCTTCTAATCCGCAAGCTGCCTTTCCAGCGT
CTGGTGCGTGAAATCGCTCAGGACTTTAAGACGGACTTGCGATTCCAGAGCTCGGCGGTTATGGCTCTGC
AGGAAGCTAGCGAAGCCTACCTGGTTGGTCTCTTCGAAGATACCAACTTGTGTGCCATTCATGCCAAGCG
TGTCACCATAATGCCCAAAGACATCCAGTTAGCGCGACGCATTCGCGGCGAGCGTGCT
